>Addgene plasmid #138136 | pH-STEME-NG-esgRNA | addgene full sequence | sequence record 311723 | Addgene NGS Result
TCAGCGGCCGCTTGCCACGATTCACCGGGGCGTGCTTCTGCCTCGATGCGTTGCCGCTGGGCGGCCTGCG
CGGCCTTCAACTTCTCCACCAGGTCATCACCCAGCGCCGCGCCGATTTGTACCGGGCCGGATGGTTTGCG
ACCGCTCACGCCGATTCCTCGGGCTTGGGGGTTCCAGTGCCATTGCAGGGCCGGCAGGCAACCCAGCCGC
TTACGCCTGGCCAACCGCCCGTTCCTCCACACATGGGGCATTCCACGGCGTCGGTGCCTGGTTGTTCTTG
ATTTTCCATGCCGCCTCCTTTAGCCGCTAAAATTCATCTACTCATTTATTCATTTGCTCATTTACTCTGG
TAGCTGCGCGATGTATTCAGATAGCAGCTCGGTAATGGTCTTGCCTTGGCGTACCGCGTACATCTTCAGC
TTGGTGTGATCCTCCGCCGGCAACTGAAAGTTGACCCGCTTCATGGCTGGCGTGTCTGCCAGGCTGGCCA
ACGTTGCAGCCTTGCTGCTGCGTGCGCTCGGACGGCCGGCACTTAGCGTGTTTGTGCTTTTGCTCATTTT
CTCTTTACCTCATTAACTCAAATGAGTTTTGATTTAATTTCAGCGGCCAGCGCCTGGACCTCGCGGGCAG
CGTCGCCCTCGGGTTCTGATTCAAGAACGGTTGTGCCGGCGGCGGCAGTGCCTGGGTAGCTCACGCGCTG
CGTGATACGGGACTCAAGAATGGGCAGCTCGTACCCGGCCAGCGCCTCGGCAACCTCACCGCCGATGCGC
GTGCCTTTGATCGCCCGCGACACGACAAAGGCCGCTTGTAGCCTTCCATCCGTGACCTCAATGCGCTGCT
TAACCAGCTCCACCAGGTCGGCGGTGGCCCATATGTCGTAAGGGCTTGGCTGCACCGGAATCAGCACGAA
GTCGGCTGCCTTGATCGCGGACACAGCCAAGTCCGCCGCCTGGGGCGCTCCGTCGATCACTACGAAGTCG
CGCCGGCCGATGGCCTTCACGTCGCGGTCAATCGTCGGGCGGTCGATGCCGACAACGGTTAGCGGTTGAT
CTTCCCGCACGGCCGCCCAATCGCGGGCACTGCCCTGGGGATCGGAATCGACTAACAGAACATCGGCCCC
GGCGAGTTGCAGGGCGCGGGCTAGATGGGTTGCGATGGTCGTCTTGCCTGACCCGCCTTTCTGGTTAAGT
ACAGCGATAACCTTCATGCGTTCCCCTTGCGTATTTGTTTATTTACTCATCGCATCATATACGCAGCGAC
CGCATGACGCAAGCTGTTTTACTCAAATACACATCACCTTTTTAGACGGCGGCGCTCGGTTTCTTCAGCG
GCCAAGCTGGCCGGCCAGGCCGCCAGCTTGGCATCAGACAAACCGGCCAGGATTTCATGCAGCCGCACGG
TTGAGACGTGCGCGGGCGGCTCGAACACGTACCCGGCCGCGATCATCTCCGCCTCGATCTCTTCGGTAAT
GAAAAACGGTTCGTCCTGGCCGTCCTGGTGCGGTTTCATGCTTGTTCCTCTTGGCGTTCATTCTCGGCGG
CCGCCAGGGCGTCGGCCTCGGTCAATGCGTCCTCACGGAAGGCACCGCGCCGCCTGGCCTCGGTGGGCGT
CACTTCCTCGCTGCGCTCAAGTGCGCGGTACAGGGTCGAGCGATGCACGCCAAGCAGTGCAGCCGCCTCT
TTCACGGTGCGGCCTTCCTGGTCGATCAGCTCGCGGGCGTGCGCGATCTGTGCCGGGGTGAGGGTAGGGC
GGGGGCCAAACTTCACGCCTCGGGCCTTGGCGGCCTCGCGCCCGCTCCGGGTGCGGTCGATGATTAGGGA
ACGCTCGAACTCGGCAATGCCGGCGAACACGGTCAACACCATGCGGCCGGCCGGCGTGGTGGTGTCGGCC
CACGGCTCTGCCAGGCTACGCAGGCCCGCGCCGGCCTCCTGGATGCGCTCGGCAATGTCCAGTAGGTCGC
GGGTGCTGCGGGCCAGGCGGTCTAGCCTGGTCACTGTCACAACGTCGCCAGGGCGTAGGTGGTCAAGCAT
CCTGGCCAGCTCCGGGCGGTCGCGCCTGGTGCCGGTGATCTTCTCGGAAAACAGCTTGGTGCAGCCGGCC
GCGTGCAGTTCGGCCCGTTGGTTGGTCAAGTCCTGGTCGTCGGTGCTGACGCGGGCATAGCCCAGCAGGC
CAGCGGCGGCGCTCTTGTTCATGGCGTAATGTCTCCGGTTCTAGTCGCAAGTATTCTACTTTATGCGACT
AAAACACGCGACAAGAAAACGCCAGGAAAAGGGCAGGGCGGCAGCCTGTCGCGTAACTTAGGACTTGTGC
GACATGTCGTTTTCAGAAGACGGCTGCACTGAACGTCAGAAGCCGACTGCACTATAGCAGCGGAGGGGTT
GGATCAAAGTACTTTGATCCCGAGGGGAACCCTGTGGTTGGCATGCACATACAAATGGACGAACGGATAA
ACCTTTTCACGCCCTTTTAAATATCCGATTATTCTAATAAACGCTCTTTTCTCTTAGGTTTACCCGCCAA
TATATCCTGTCAAACACTGATAGTTTAAACTGAAGGCGGGAAACGACAATCTGATCCAAGCTCAAGCTGC
TCTAGCATTCGCCATTCAGGCTGCGCAACTGTTGGGAAGGGCGATCGGTGCGGGCCTCTTCGCTATTACG
CCAGCTGGCGAAAGGGGGATGTGCTGCAAGGCGATTAAGTTGGGTAACGCCAGGGTTTTCCCAGTCACGA
CGTTGTAAAACGACGGCCAGTGCCAAGCTTAGTAATTCATCCAGGTCACCAAGTTCTAGGATTTTCAGAA
CTGCAACTTATTTTATCAAGGAATCTTTAAACATACGAACAGATCACTTAAAGTTCTTCTGAAGCAACTT
AAAGTTATCAGGCATGCATGGATCTTGGAGGAATCAGATGTGCAGTCAGGGACCATAGCACAAGACAGGC
GTCTTCTACTGGTGCTACCAGCAAATGCTGGAAGCCGGGAACACTGGGTACGTTGGAAACCACGTGATGT
GAAGAAGTAAGATAAACTGTAGGAGAAAAGCATTTCGTAGTGGGCCATGAAGCCTTTCAGGACATGTATT
GCAGTATGGGCCGGCCCATTACGCAATTGGACGACAACAAAGACTAGTATTAGTACCACCTCGGCTATCC
ACATAGATCAAAGCTGATTTAAAAGAGTTGTGCAGATGATCCGTGGCGTGAGACCCTGCAGGGTCTCTGT
TTAAGAGCTATGCTGGAAACAGCATAGCAAGTTTAAATAAGGCTAGTCCGTTATCAACTTGAAAAAGTGG
CACCGAGTCGGTGCTTTTTTTGTTTTTTATGTCTAAGCTTGCATGCCTGCAGTGCAGCGTGACCCGGTCG
TGCCCCTCTCTAGAGATAATGAGCATTGCATGTCTAAGTTATAAAAAATTACCACATATTTTTTTTGTCA
CACTTGTTTGAAGTGCAGTTTATCTATCTTTATACATATATTTAAACTTTACTCTACGAATAATATAATC
TATAGTACTACAATAATATCAGTGTTTTAGAGAATCATATAAATGAACAGTTAGACATGGTCTAAAGGAC
AATTGAGTATTTTGACAACAGGACTCTACAGTTTTATCTTTTTAGTGTGCATGTGTTCTCCTTTTTTTTT
GCAAATAGCTTCACCTATATAATACTTCATCCATTTTATTAGTACATCCATTTAGGGTTTAGGGTTAATG
GTTTTTATAGACTAATTTTTTTAGTACATCTATTTTATTCTATTTTAGCCTCTAAATTAAGAAAACTAAA
ACTCTATTTTAGTTTTTTTATTTAATAATTTAGATATAAAATAGAATAAAATAAAGTGACTAAAAATTAA
ACAAATACCCTTTAAGAAATTAAAAAAACTAAGGAAACATTTTTCTTGTTTCGAGTAGATAATGCCAGCC
TGTTAAACGCCGTCGACGAGTCTAACGGACACCAACCAGCGAACCAGCAGCGTCGCGTCGGGCCAAGCGA
AGCAGACGGCACGGCATCTCTGTCGCTGCCTCTGGACCCCTCTCGAGAGTTCCGCTCCACCGTTGGACTT
GCTCCGCTGTCGGCATCCAGAAATTGCGTGGCGGAGCGGCAGACGTGAGCCGGCACGGCAGGCGGCCTCC
TCCTCCTCTCACGGCACCGGCAGCTACGGGGGATTCCTTTCCCACCGCTCCTTCGCTTTCCCTTCCTCGC
CCGCCGTAATAAATAGACACCCCCTCCACACCCTCTTTCCCCAACCTCGTGTTGTTCGGAGCGCACACAC
ACACAACCAGATCTCCCCCAAATCCACCCGTCGGCACCTCCGCTTCAAGGTACGCCGCTCGTCCTCCCCC
CCCCCCCCTCTCTACCTTCTCTAGATCGGCGTTCCGGTCCATGGTTAGGGCCCGGTAGTTCTACTTCTGT
TCATGTTTGTGTTAGATCCGTGTTTGTGTTAGATCCGTGCTGCTAGCGTTCGTACACGGATGCGACCTGT
ACGTCAGACACGTTCTGATTGCTAACTTGCCAGTGTTTCTCTTTGGGGAATCCTGGGATGGCTCTAGCCG
TTCCGCAGACGGGATCGATTTCATGATTTTTTTTGTTTCGTTGCATAGGGTTTGGTTTGCCCTTTTCCTT
TATTTCAATATATGCCGTGCACTTGTTTGTCGGGTCATCTTTTCATGCTTTTTTTTGTCTTGGTTGTGAT
GATGTGGTCTGGTTGGGCGGTCGTTCTAGATCGGAGTAGAATTCTGTTTCAAACTACCTGGTGGATTTAT
TAATTTTGGATCTGTATGTGTGTGCCATACATATTCATAGTTACGAATTGAAGATGATGGATGGAAATAT
CGATCTAGGATAGGTATACATGTTGATGCGGGTTTTACTGATGCATATACAGAGATGCTTTTTGTTCGCT
TGGTTGTGATGATGTGGTGTGGTTGGGCGGTCGTTCATTCGTTCTAGATCGGAGTAGAATACTGTTTCAA
ACTACCTGGTGTATTTATTAATTTTGGAACTGTATGTGTGTGTCATACATCTTCATAGTTACGAGTTTAA
GATGGATGGAAATATCGATCTAGGATAGGTATACATGTTGATGTGGGTTTTACTGATGCATATACATGAT
GGCATATGCAGCATCTATTCATATGCTCTAACCTTGAGTACCTATCTATTATAATAAACAAGTATGTTTT
ATAATTATTTTGATCTTGATATACTTGGATGATGGCATATGCAGCAGCTATATGTGGATTTTTTTAGCCC
TGCCTTCATACGCTATTTATTTGCTTGGTACTGTTTCTTTTGTCGATGCTCACCCTGTTGTTTGGTGTTA
CTTCTGCAGCCCTAGGCCTATGGAGGCCAGCCCGGCTAGCGGCCCAAGGCATCTCATGGACCCGCACATC
TTCACCAGCAACTTCAACAACGGCATCGGCAGGCACAAGACCTACTTGTGCTACGAGGTGGAGAGGCTCG
ACAACGGAACCTCCGTGAAGATGGACCAACACAGGGGGTTCCTCCACAACCAAGCCAAGAACCTCCTCTG
CGGCTTCTACGGCAGGCACGCCGAGTTGAGGTTCCTCGACTTGGTGCCATCCCTCCAACTCGATCCAGCC
CAAATCTACCGCGTGACCTGGTTCATCTCCTGGTCCCCATGCTTCTCCTGGGGTTGCGCCGGCGAGGTTC
GGGCTTTCCTCCAAGAAAACACCCACGTCCGCCTCCGCATTTTCGCCGCCAGGATCTATGATTACGACCC
TCTCTACAAGGAGGCCCTCCAGATGCTGCGGGACGCCGGTGCTCAGGTGAGTATCATGACCTACGACGAG
TTCAAGCACTGCTGGGACACCTTCGTTGACCACCAGGGCTGCCCATTCCAACCATGGGACGGTCTGGATG
AACACAGCCAAGCCTTGTCCGGCAGGCTCCGGGCCATCCTCCAAAACCAGGGGAACTCCGGGAGCGAGAC
GCCAGGCACCTCCGAGTCGGCCACCCCAGAATCTTCCGGCGGATCTTCTGGAGGATCTAGCGGCTCCGAG
ACACCAGGAACATCCGAATCCGCTACACCAGAGTCTTCTGGAGGATCTAGCGGAGGATCTTCCGAGGTGG
AGTTCTCTCACGAGTATTGGATGAGGCACGCTCTTACACTTGCTAAGAGAGCTTGGGACGAAAGAGAAGT
GCCAGTTGGCGCCGTTCTTGTGCATAATAATAGGGTGATCGGCGAGGGTTGGAATAGACCAATTGGAAGG
CATGATCCAACAGCTCACGCAGAGATTATGGCTCTCAGACAAGGCGGCCTCGTTATGCAGAACTACAGGC
TCATTGACGCTACACTCTACGTGACACTCGAACCTTGCGTTATGTGCGCCGGAGCTATGATTCATTCTAG
GATTGGCAGGGTCGTGTTTGGAGCTAGGGACGCTAAAACAGGAGCCGCCGGATCTCTTATGGACGTGTTG
CATCATCCAGGCATGAACCATAGGGTGGAGATTACAGAGGGCATTCTTGCAGACGAGTGCGCTGCTCTTC
TTTCCGATTTCTTCAGGATGAGAAGGCAGGAGATTAAGGCCCAGAAGAAGGCTCAGTCTTCTACAGATAG
CGGAGGATCTTCCGGAGGATCTAGCGGCTCCGAGACACCAGGAACATCCGAAAGCGCTACACCAGAATCT
AGCGGAGGCTCTTCCGGAGGATCTTCTGAAGTGGAGTTCTCCCACGAGTATTGGATGAGGCACGCTCTTA
CACTTGCTAAAAGGGCTAGGGACGAAAGGGAAGTTCCAGTTGGAGCTGTTCTCGTGCTCAATAACAGGGT
GATTGGCGAGGGTTGGAATAGAGCCATTGGACTCCATGATCCAACAGCTCACGCAGAGATTATGGCTCTT
AGACAAGGCGGCCTCGTTATGCAGAATTACAGACTCATCGACGCCACACTCTACGTTACCTTCGAACCTT
GCGTTATGTGCGCCGGAGCTATGATCCATTCTAGGATTGGCAGGGTCGTGTTCGGCGTTAGAAACGCTAA
GACAGGAGCTGCAGGCTCTCTTATGGACGTTCTTCATTACCCAGGCATGAATCATAGAGTGGAGATCACA
GAAGGCATTCTTGCAGACGAGTGCGCAGCTCTCCTTTGCTATTTCTTCAGGATGCCGAGGCAAGTTTTCA
ACGCTCAGAAGAAGGCCCAGTCTTCTACAGATTCCGGCGGATCTTCTGGAGGATCTAGCGGCTCCGAGAC
ACCAGGAACATCCGAATCCGCTACACCAGAGTCTTCTGGAGGATCTAGCGGAGGATCTGACAAGAAGTAC
TCGATCGGCCTCGCCATTGGGACTAACTCTGTTGGCTGGGCCGTGATCACCGACGAGTACAAGGTGCCCT
CAAAGAAGTTCAAGGTCCTGGGCAACACCGATCGGCATTCCATCAAGAAGAATCTCATTGGCGCTCTCCT
GTTCGACAGCGGCGAGACGGCTGAGGCTACGCGGCTCAAGCGCACCGCCCGCAGGCGGTACACGCGCAGG
AAGAATCGCATCTGCTACCTGCAGGAGATTTTCTCCAACGAGATGGCGAAGGTTGACGATTCTTTCTTCC
ACAGGCTGGAGGAGTCATTCCTCGTGGAGGAGGATAAGAAGCACGAGCGGCATCCAATCTTCGGCAACAT
TGTCGACGAGGTTGCCTACCACGAGAAGTACCCTACGATCTACCATCTGCGGAAGAAGCTCGTGGACTCC
ACAGATAAGGCGGACCTCCGCCTGATCTACCTCGCTCTGGCCCACATGATTAAGTTCAGGGGCCATTTCC
TGATCGAGGGGGATCTCAACCCGGACAATAGCGATGTTGACAAGCTGTTCATCCAGCTCGTGCAGACGTA
CAACCAGCTCTTCGAGGAGAACCCCATTAATGCGTCAGGCGTCGACGCGAAGGCTATCCTGTCCGCTAGG
CTCTCGAAGTCTCGGCGCCTCGAGAACCTGATCGCCCAGCTGCCGGGCGAGAAGAAGAACGGCCTGTTCG
GGAATCTCATTGCGCTCAGCCTGGGGCTCACGCCCAACTTCAAGTCGAATTTCGATCTCGCTGAGGACGC
CAAGCTGCAGCTCTCCAAGGACACATACGACGATGACCTGGATAACCTCCTGGCCCAGATCGGCGATCAG
TACGCGGACCTGTTCCTCGCTGCCAAGAATCTGTCGGACGCCATCCTCCTGTCTGATATTCTCAGGGTGA
ACACCGAGATTACGAAGGCTCCGCTCTCAGCCTCCATGATCAAGCGCTACGACGAGCACCATCAGGATCT
GACCCTCCTGAAGGCGCTGGTCAGGCAGCAGCTCCCCGAGAAGTACAAGGAGATCTTCTTCGATCAGTCG
AAGAACGGCTACGCTGGGTACATTGACGGCGGGGCCTCTCAGGAGGAGTTCTACAAGTTCATCAAGCCGA
TTCTGGAGAAGATGGACGGCACGGAGGAGCTGCTGGTGAAGCTCAATCGCGAGGACCTCCTGAGGAAGCA
GCGGACATTCGATAACGGCAGCATCCCACACCAGATTCATCTCGGGGAGCTGCACGCTATCCTGAGGAGG
CAGGAGGACTTCTACCCTTTCCTCAAGGATAACCGCGAGAAGATCGAGAAGATTCTGACTTTCAGGATCC
CGTACTACGTCGGCCCACTCGCTAGGGGCAACTCCCGCTTCGCTTGGATGACCCGCAAGTCAGAGGAGAC
GATCACGCCGTGGAACTTCGAGGAGGTGGTCGACAAGGGCGCTAGCGCTCAGTCGTTCATCGAGAGGATG
ACGAATTTCGACAAGAACCTGCCAAATGAGAAGGTGCTCCCTAAGCACTCGCTCCTGTACGAGTACTTCA
CAGTCTACAACGAGCTGACTAAGGTGAAGTATGTGACCGAGGGCATGAGGAAGCCGGCTTTCCTGTCTGG
GGAGCAGAAGAAGGCCATCGTGGACCTCCTGTTCAAGACCAACCGGAAGGTCACGGTTAAGCAGCTCAAG
GAGGACTACTTCAAGAAGATTGAGTGCTTCGATTCGGTCGAGATCTCTGGCGTTGAGGACCGCTTCAACG
CCTCCCTGGGGACCTACCACGATCTCCTGAAGATCATTAAGGATAAGGACTTCCTGGACAACGAGGAGAA
TGAGGATATCCTCGAGGACATTGTGCTGACACTCACTCTGTTCGAGGACCGGGAGATGATCGAGGAGCGC
CTGAAGACTTACGCCCATCTCTTCGATGACAAGGTCATGAAGCAGCTCAAGAGGAGGAGGTACACCGGCT
GGGGGAGGCTGAGCAGGAAGCTCATCAACGGCATTCGGGACAAGCAGTCCGGGAAGACGATCCTCGACTT
CCTGAAGAGCGATGGCTTCGCGAACCGCAATTTCATGCAGCTGATTCACGATGACAGCCTCACATTCAAG
GAGGATATCCAGAAGGCTCAGGTGAGCGGCCAGGGGGACTCGCTGCACGAGCATATCGCGAACCTCGCTG
GCTCGCCAGCTATCAAGAAGGGGATTCTGCAGACCGTGAAGGTTGTGGACGAGCTGGTGAAGGTCATGGG
CAGGCACAAGCCTGAGAACATCGTCATTGAGATGGCCCGGGAGAATCAGACCACGCAGAAGGGCCAGAAG
AACTCACGCGAGAGGATGAAGAGGATCGAGGAGGGCATTAAGGAGCTGGGGTCCCAGATCCTCAAGGAGC
ACCCGGTGGAGAACACGCAGCTGCAGAATGAGAAGCTCTACCTGTACTACCTCCAGAATGGCCGCGATAT
GTATGTGGACCAGGAGCTGGATATTAACAGGCTCAGCGATTACGACGTCGATCATATCGTTCCACAGTCA
TTCCTGAAGGATGACTCCATTGACAACAAGGTCCTCACCAGGTCGGACAAGAACCGGGGCAAGTCTGATA
ATGTTCCTTCAGAGGAGGTCGTTAAGAAGATGAAGAACTACTGGCGCCAGCTCCTGAATGCCAAGCTGAT
CACGCAGCGGAAGTTCGATAACCTCACAAAGGCTGAGAGGGGCGGGCTCTCTGAGCTGGACAAGGCGGGC
TTCATCAAGAGGCAGCTGGTCGAGACACGGCAGATCACTAAGCACGTTGCGCAGATTCTCGACTCACGGA
TGAACACTAAGTACGATGAGAATGACAAGCTGATCCGCGAGGTGAAGGTCATCACCCTGAAGTCAAAGCT
CGTCTCCGACTTCAGGAAGGATTTCCAGTTCTACAAGGTTCGGGAGATCAACAATTACCACCATGCCCAT
GACGCGTACCTGAACGCGGTGGTCGGCACAGCTCTGATCAAGAAGTACCCAAAGCTCGAGAGCGAGTTCG
TGTACGGGGACTACAAGGTTTACGATGTGAGGAAGATGATCGCCAAGTCGGAGCAGGAGATTGGCAAGGC
TACCGCCAAGTACTTCTTCTACTCTAACATTATGAATTTCTTCAAGACAGAGATCACTCTGGCCAATGGC
GAGATCCGGAAGCGCCCCCTCATCGAGACGAACGGCGAGACGGGGGAGATCGTGTGGGACAAGGGCAGGG
ATTTCGCGACCGTCAGGAAGGTTCTCTCCATGCCACAAGTGAATATCGTCAAGAAGACAGAGGTCCAGAC
TGGCGGGTTCTCTAAGGAGTCAATTCGGCCTAAGCGGAACAGCGACAAGCTCATCGCCCGCAAGAAGGAC
TGGGATCCGAAGAAGTACGGCGGGTTCGTCAGCCCCACTGTGGCCTACTCGGTCCTGGTTGTGGCGAAGG
TTGAGAAGGGCAAGTCCAAGAAGCTCAAGAGCGTGAAGGAGCTGCTGGGGATCACGATTATGGAGCGCTC
CAGCTTCGAGAAGAACCCGATCGATTTCCTGGAGGCGAAGGGCTACAAGGAGGTGAAGAAGGACCTGATC
ATTAAGCTCCCCAAGTACTCACTCTTCGAGCTGGAGAACGGCAGGAAGCGGATGCTGGCTTCCGCTCGCT
TCCTGCAGAAGGGGAACGAGCTGGCTCTGCCGTCCAAGTATGTGAACTTCCTCTACCTGGCCTCCCACTA
CGAGAAGCTCAAGGGCAGCCCCGAGGACAACGAGCAGAAGCAGCTGTTCGTCGAGCAGCACAAGCATTAC
CTCGACGAGATCATTGAGCAGATTTCCGAGTTCTCCAAGCGCGTGATCCTGGCCGACGCGAATCTGGATA
AGGTCCTCTCCGCGTACAACAAGCACCGCGACAAGCCAATCAGGGAGCAGGCTGAGAATATCATTCATCT
CTTCACCCTGACGAACCTCGGCGCCCCTCGTGCTTTCAAGTACTTCGACACAACTATCGATCGCAAGGTA
TACAGAAGCACTAAGGAGGTCCTGGACGCGACCCTCATCCACCAGTCGATTACCGGCCTCTACGAGACGC
GCATCGACCTGTCTCAGCTCGGGGGCGACAAGCGGCCAGCGGCGACGAAGAAGGCGGGGCAGGCGAAGAA
GAAGAAGACCCGCGACTCCGGCGGCAGCACGAACCTCTCCGACATCATCGAGAAGGAGACGGGCAAGCAG
CTCGTGATCCAGGAGAGCATCCTCATGCTGCCGGAGGAGGTGGAGGAGGTCATCGGCAACAAGCCCGAGT
CCGACATCCTCGTGCACACCGCCTACGACGAGTCCACGGACGAGAACGTCATGCTCCTGACGAGCGACGC
TCCAGAGTACAAGCCATGGGCTCTCGTGATCCAGGACAGCAACGGCGAGAACAAGATCAAGATGCTGTCC
GGCGGCTCCCCAAAGAAGAAGCGGAAGGTGTAGGAGCTCAGAGCTTTCGTTCGTATCATCGGTTTCGACA
ACGTTCGTCAAGTTCAATGCATCAGTTTCATTGCGCACACACCAGAATCCTACTGAGTTTGAGTATTATG
GCATTGGGAAAACTGTTTTTCTTGTACCATTTGTTGTGCTTGTAATTTACTGTGTTTTTTATTCGGTTTT
CGCTATCGAACTGTGAAATGGAAATGGATGGAGAAGAGTTAATGAATGATATGGTCCTTTTGTTCATTCT
CAAATTAATATTATTTGTTTTTTCTCTTATTTGTTGTGTGTTGAATTTGAAATTATAAGAGATATGCAAA
CATTTTGTTTTGAGTAAAAATGTGTCAAATCGTGGCCTCTAATGACCGAAGTTAATATGAGGAGTAAAAC
ACTTGTAGTTGTACCATTATGCTTATTCACTAGGCAACAAATATATTTTCAGACCTAGAAAAGCTGCAAA
TGTTACTGAATACAAGTATGTCCTCTTGTGTTTTAGACATTTATGAACTTTCCTTTATGTAATTTTCCAG
AATCCTTGTCAGATTCTAATCATTGCTTTATAATTATAGTTATACTCATGGATTTGTAGTTGAGTATGAA
AATATTTTTTAATGCATTTTATGACTTGCCAATTGATTGACAACGAATTCGTAATCATGTCATAGCTGTT
TCCTGTGTGAAATTGTTATCCGCTCACAATTCCACACAACATACGAGCCGGAAGCATAAAGTGTAAAGCC
TGGGGTGCCTAATGAGTGAGCTAACTCACATTAATTGCGTTGCGCTCACTGCCCGCTTTCCAGTCGGGAA
ACCTGTCGTGCCAGCTGCATTAATGAATCGGCCAACGCGCGGGGAGAGGCGGTTTGCGTATTGGCTAGAG
CAGCTTGCCAACATGGTGGAGCACGACACTCTCGTCTACTCCAAGAATATCAAAGATACAGTCTCAGAAG
ACCAAAGGGCTATTGAGACTTTTCAACAAAGGGTAATATCGGGAAACCTCCTCGGATTCCATTGCCCAGC
TATCTGTCACTTCATCAAAAGGACAGTAGAAAAGGAAGGTGGCACCTACAAATGCCATCATTGCGATAAA
GGAAAGGCTATCGTTCAAGATGCCTCTGCCGACAGTGGTCCCAAAGATGGACCCCCACCCACGAGGAGCA
TCGTGGAAAAAGAAGACGTTCCAACCACGTCTTCAAAGCAAGTGGATTGATGTGAACATGGTGGAGCACG
ACACTCTCGTCTACTCCAAGAATATCAAAGATACAGTCTCAGAAGACCAAAGGGCTATTGAGACTTTTCA
ACAAAGGGTAATATCGGGAAACCTCCTCGGATTCCATTGCCCAGCTATCTGTCACTTCATCAAAAGGACA
GTAGAAAAGGAAGGTGGCACCTACAAATGCCATCATTGCGATAAAGGAAAGGCTATCGTTCAAGATGCCT
CTGCCGACAGTGGTCCCAAAGATGGACCCCCACCCACGAGGAGCATCGTGGAAAAAGAAGACGTTCCAAC
CACGTCTTCAAAGCAAGTGGATTGATGTGATATCTCCACTGACGTAAGGGATGACGCACAATCCCACTAT
CCTTCGCAAGACCCTTCCTCTATATAAGGAAGTTCATTTCATTTGGAGAGGACACGCTGAAATCACCAGT
CTCTCTCTACAAATCTATCTCTCTCGAGCTTTCGCAGATCCGGGGGGCAATGAGATATGAAAAAGCCTGA
ACTCACCGCGACGTCTGTCGAGAAGTTTCTGATCGAAAAGTTCGACAGCGTCTCCGACCTGATGCAGCTC
TCGGAGGGCGAAGAATCTCGTGCTTTCAGCTTCGATGTAGGAGGGCGTGGATATGTCCTGCGGGTAAATA
GCTGCGCCGATGGTTTCTACAAAGATCGTTATGTTTATCGGCACTTTGCATCGGCCGCGCTCCCGATTCC
GGAAGTGCTTGACATTGGGGAGTTTAGCGAGAGCCTGACCTATTGCATCTCCCGCCGTTCACAGGGTGTC
ACGTTGCAAGACCTGCCTGAAACCGAACTGCCCGCTGTTCTACAACCGGTCGCGGAGGCTATGGATGCGA
TCGCTGCGGCCGATCTTAGCCAGACGAGCGGGTTCGGCCCATTCGGACCGCAAGGAATCGGTCAATACAC
TACATGGCGTGATTTCATATGCGCGATTGCTGATCCCCATGTGTATCACTGGCAAACTGTGATGGACGAC
ACCGTCAGTGCGTCCGTCGCGCAGGCTCTCGATGAGCTGATGCTTTGGGCCGAGGACTGCCCCGAAGTCC
GGCACCTCGTGCACGCGGATTTCGGCTCCAACAATGTCCTGACGGACAATGGCCGCATAACAGCGGTCAT
TGACTGGAGCGAGGCGATGTTCGGGGATTCCCAATACGAGGTCGCCAACATCTTCTTCTGGAGGCCGTGG
TTGGCTTGTATGGAGCAGCAGACGCGCTACTTCGAGCGGAGGCATCCGGAGCTTGCAGGATCGCCACGAC
TCCGGGCGTATATGCTCCGCATTGGTCTTGACCAACTCTATCAGAGCTTGGTTGACGGCAATTTCGATGA
TGCAGCTTGGGCGCAGGGTCGATGCGACGCAATCGTCCGATCCGGAGCCGGGACTGTCGGGCGTACACAA
ATCGCCCGCAGAAGCGCGGCCGTCTGGACCGATGGCTGTGTAGAAGTACTCGCCGATAGTGGAAACCGAC
GCCCCAGCACTCGTCCGAGGGCAAAGAAATAGAGTAGATGCCGACCGGGATCTGTCGATCGACAAGCTCG
AGTTTCTCCATAATAATGTGTGAGTAGTTCCCAGATAAGGGAATTAGGGTTCCTATAGGGTTTCGCTCAT
GTGTTGAGCATATAAGAAACCCTTAGTATGTATTTGTATTTGTAAAATACTTCTATCAATAAAATTTCTA
ATTCCTAAAACCAAAATCCAGTACTAAAATCCAGATCCCCCGAATTAATTCGGCGTTAATTCAGTACATT
AAAAACGTCCGCAATGTGTTATTAAGTTGTCTAAGCGTCAATTTGTTTACACCACAATATATCCTGCCAC
CAGCCAGCCAACAGCTCCCCGACCGGCAGCTCGGCACAAAATCACCACTCGATACAGGCAGCCCATCAGT
CCGGGACGGCGTCAGCGGGAGAGCCGTTGTAAGGCGGCAGACTTTGCTCATGTTACCGATGCTATTCGGA
AGAACGGCAACTAAGCTGCCGGGTTTGAAACACGGATGATCTCGCGGAGGGTAGCATGTTGATTGTAACG
ATGACAGAGCGTTGCTGCCTGTGATCACCGCGGTTTCAAAATCGGCTCCGTCGATACTATGTTATACGCC
AACTTTGAAAACAACTTTGAAAAAGCTGTTTTCTGGTATTTAAGGTTTTAGAATGCAAGGAACAGTGAAT
TGGAGTTCGTCTTGTTATAATTAGCTTCTTGGGGTATCTTTAAATACTGTAGAAAAGAGGAAGGAAATAA
TAAATGGCTAAAATGAGAATATCACCGGAATTGAAAAAACTGATCGAAAAATACCGCTGCGTAAAAGATA
CGGAAGGAATGTCTCCTGCTAAGGTATATAAGCTGGTGGGAGAAAATGAAAACCTATATTTAAAAATGAC
GGACAGCCGGTATAAAGGGACCACCTATGATGTGGAACGGGAAAAGGACATGATGCTATGGCTGGAAGGA
AAGCTGCCTGTTCCAAAGGTCCTGCACTTTGAACGGCATGATGGCTGGAGCAATCTGCTCATGAGTGAGG
CCGATGGCGTCCTTTGCTCGGAAGAGTATGAAGATGAACAAAGCCCTGAAAAGATTATCGAGCTGTATGC
GGAGTGCATCAGGCTCTTTCACTCCATCGACATATCGGATTGTCCCTATACGAATAGCTTAGACAGCCGC
TTAGCCGAATTGGATTACTTACTGAATAACGATCTGGCCGATGTGGATTGCGAAAACTGGGAAGAAGACA
CTCCATTTAAAGATCCGCGCGAGCTGTATGATTTTTTAAAGACGGAAAAGCCCGAAGAGGAACTTGTCTT
TTCCCACGGCGACCTGGGAGACAGCAACATCTTTGTGAAAGATGGCAAAGTAAGTGGCTTTATTGATCTT
GGGAGAAGCGGCAGGGCGGACAAGTGGTATGACATTGCCTTCTGCGTCCGGTCGATCAGGGAGGATATCG
GGGAAGAACAGTATGTCGAGCTATTTTTTGACTTACTGGGGATCAAGCCTGATTGGGAGAAAATAAAATA
TTATATTTTACTGGATGAATTGTTTTAGTACCTAGAATGCATGACCAAAATCCCTTAACGTGAGTTTTCG
TTCCACTGAGCGTCAGACCCCGTAGAAAAGATCAAAGGATCTTCTTGAGATCCTTTTTTTCTGCGCGTAA
TCTGCTGCTTGCAAACAAAAAAACCACCGCTACCAGCGGTGGTTTGTTTGCCGGATCAAGAGCTACCAAC
TCTTTTTCCGAAGGTAACTGGCTTCAGCAGAGCGCAGATACCAAATACTGTCCTTCTAGTGTAGCCGTAG
TTAGGCCACCACTTCAAGAACTCTGTAGCACCGCCTACATACCTCGCTCTGCTAATCCTGTTACCAGTGG
CTGCTGCCAGTGGCGATAAGTCGTGTCTTACCGGGTTGGACTCAAGACGATAGTTACCGGATAAGGCGCA
GCGGTCGGGCTGAACGGGGGGTTCGTGCACACAGCCCAGCTTGGAGCGAACGACCTACACCGAACTGAGA
TACCTACAGCGTGAGCTATGAGAAAGCGCCACGCTTCCCGAAGGGAGAAAGGCGGACAGGTATCCGGTAA
GCGGCAGGGTCGGAACAGGAGAGCGCACGAGGGAGCTTCCAGGGGGAAACGCCTGGTATCTTTATAGTCC
TGTCGGGTTTCGCCACCTCTGACTTGAGCGTCGATTTTTGTGATGCTCGTCAGGGGGGCGGAGCCTATGG
AAAAACGCCAGCAACGCGGCCTTTTTACGGTTCCTGGCCTTTTGCTGGCCTTTTGCTCACATGTTCTTTC
CTGCGTTATCCCCTGATTCTGTGGATAACCGTATTACCGCCTTTGAGTGAGCTGATACCGCTCGCCGCAG
CCGAACGACCGAGCGCAGCGAGTCAGTGAGCGAGGAAGCGGAAGAGCGCCTGATGCGGTATTTTCTCCTT
ACGCATCTGTGCGGTATTTCACACCGCATATGGTGCACTCTCAGTACAATCTGCTCTGATGCCGCATAGT
TAAGCCAGTATACACTCCGCTATCGCTACGTGACTGGGTCATGGCTGCGCCCCGACACCCGCCAACACCC
GCTGACGCGCCCTGACGGGCTTGTCTGCTCCCGGCATCCGCTTACAGACAAGCTGTGACCGTCTCCGGGA
GCTGCATGTGTCAGAGGTTTTCACCGTCATCACCGAAACGCGCGAGGCAGGGTGCCTTGATGTGGGCGCC
GGCGGTCGAGTGGCGACGGCGCGGCTTGTCCGCGCCCTGGTAGATTGCCTGGCCGTAGGCCAGCCATTTT
TGAGCGGCCAGCGGCCGCGATAGGCCGACGCGAAGCGGCGGGGCGTAGGGAGCGCAGCGACCGAAGGGTA
GGCGCTTTTTGCAGCTCTTCGGCTGTGCGCTGGCCAGACAGTTATGCACAGGCCAGGCGGGTTTTAAGAG
TTTTAATAAGTTTTAAAGAGTTTTAGGCGGAAAAATCGCCTTTTTTCTCTTTTATATCAGTCACTTACAT
GTGTGACCGGTTCCCAATGTACGGCTTTGGGTTCCCAATGTACGGGTTCCGGTTCCCAATGTACGGCTTT
GGGTTCCCAATGTACGTGCTATCCACAGGAAACAGACCTTTTCGACCTTTTTCCCCTGCTAGGGCAATTT
GCCCTAGCATCTGCTCCGTACATTAGGAACCGGCGGATGCTTCGCCCTCGATCAGGTTGCGGTAGCGCAT
GACTAGGATCGGGCCAGCCTGCCCCGCCTCCTCCTTCAAATCGTACTCCGGCAGGTCATTTGACCCGATC
AGCTTGCGCACGGTGAAACAGAACTTCTTGAACTCTCCGGCGCTGCCACTGCGTTCGTAGATCGTCTTGA
ACAACCATCTGGCTTCTGCCTTGCCTGCGGCGCGGCGTGCCAGGCGGTAGAGAAAACGGCCGATGCCGGG
ATCGATCAAAAAGTAATCGGGGTGAACCGTCAGCACGTCCGGGTTCTTGCCTTCTGTGATCTCGCGGTAC
ATCCAATCAGCTAGCTCGATCTCGATGTACTCCGGCCGCCCGGTTTCGCTCTTTACGATCTTGTAGCGGC
TAATCAAGGCTTCACCCTCGGATACCGTCACCAGGCGGCCGTTCTTGGCCTTCTTCGTACGCTGCATGGC
AACGTGCGTGGTGTTTAACCGAATGCAGGTTTCTACCAGGTCGTCTTTCTGCTTTCCGCCATCGGCTCGC
CGGCAGAACTTGAGTACGTCCGCAACGTGTGGACGGAACACGCGGCCGGGCTTGTCTCCCTTCCCTTCCC
GGTATCGGTTCATGGATTCGGTTAGATGGGAAACCGCCATCAGTACCAGGTCGTAATCCCACACACTGGC
CATGCCGGCCGGCCCTGCGGAAACCTCTACGTGCCCGTCTGGAAGCTCGTAGCGGATCACCTCGCCAGCT
CGTCGGTCACGCTTCGACAGACGGAAAACGGCCACGTCCATGATGCTGCGACTATCGCGGGTGCCCACGT
CATAGAGCATCGGAACGAAAAAATCTGGTTGCTCGTCGCCCTTGGGCGGCTTCCTAATCGACGGCGCACC
GGCTGCCGGCGGTTGCCGGGATTCTTTGCGGATTCGA
Features (pLannotate 1.2.2; 28 found; start..end, strand, type, name):
    578..1207    -  CDS            pVS1 StaA: stability protein from the Pseudomonas plasmid pVS1 (Heeb et al., 2000)
   1767..2168    -  CDS            Y4CG_SINFN (fragment): Protein inferred from homology: Swiss-Prot protein existence level 3. From Sinorhizobium fredii (strain NBRC 101917 / NGR234).
   2508..2532    -  misc_feature   RB T-DNA repeat: right border repeat from nopaline C58 T-DNA
   2598..2752    -  CDS            lacZα (fragment): LacZα fragment of β-galactosidase; lacZ fragment
   2818..3197    +  promoter       OsU3 promoter: Oryza sativa (rice) snRNA U3 promoter
   3237..3304    +  misc_RNA       tracrRNA (fragment): trans-activating CRISPR RNA for the Streptococcus pyogenes CRISPR/Cas9 system
   3305..3324    +  terminator     SUP4 terminator: transcription terminator for the S. cerevisiae SUP4 tRNA gene
   3337..5329    +  promoter       Ubi promoter: maize polyubiquitin gene promoter
   5340..5936    +  CDS            APOBEC3A: ABC3A_HUMAN - Experimental evidence at protein level: Swiss-Prot protein existence level 1. DNA deaminase (cytidine deaminase) with restriction activity against viruses, foreign DNA and mobility of retrotransposons. Exhibits antiviral activity against adeno-associated virus (AAV) and human T- cell leukemia virus type 1 (HTLV-1) and may inhibit the mobility of LTR and non-LTR retrotransposons. Selectively targets single-stranded DNA and can deaminate both methylcytosine and cytosine in foreign DNA. Can induce somatic hypermutation in the nuclear and mitochondrial DNA. May also play a role in th
   6084..6557    +  CDS            tadA (fragment): TADA_ECOLI - Also known as yfhC. Experimental evidence at protein level: Swiss-Prot protein existence level 1. Catalyzes the deamination of adenosine to inosine at the wobble position 34 of tRNA(Arg2). Essential for cell viability. From Escherichia coli (strain K12).
   6678..7169    +  CDS            tadA: TADA_ECOLI - Also known as yfhC. Experimental evidence at protein level: Swiss-Prot protein existence level 1. Catalyzes the deamination of adenosine to inosine at the wobble position 34 of tRNA(Arg2). Essential for cell viability. From Escherichia coli (strain K12).
   7269..11369   +  CDS            cas9: CAS9_STRP1 - Also known as csn1 From Streptococcus pyogenes serotype M1.
  11439..11687   +  CDS            UGI: UNGI_BPPB2 - Experimental evidence at protein level: Swiss-Prot protein existence level 1. This protein binds specifically and reversibly to the host uracil-DNA glycosylase, preventing removal of uracil residues from PBS2 DNA by the host uracil-excision repair system. From Bacillus phage PBS2 (Bacteriophage PBS2).
  11732..12364   +  terminator     E9 terminator: terminator and polyadenylation signal from the pea rbcS-E9 gene
  12401..12423   -  protein_bind   lac operator (fragment): The lac repressor binds to the lac operator to inhibit transcription in E. coli. This inhibition can be relieved by adding lactose or isopropyl-β-D-thiogalactopyranoside (IPTG). lac repressor encoded by lacI
  12427..12457   -  promoter       lac promoter: promoter for the E. coli lac operon
  12472..12493   -  protein_bind   CAP binding site: CAP binding activates transcription in the presence of cAMP. E. coli catabolite activator protein
  12506..12594   -  CDS            lacI (fragment): lac repressor; lacI; The lac repressor binds to the lac operator to inhibit transcription in E. coli. This inhibition can be relieved by adding lactose or isopropyl-β-D-thiogalactopyranoside (IPTG).
  12684..13360   +  promoter       CaMV 35S promoter (enhanced): cauliflower mosaic virus 35S promoter with a duplicated enhancer region
  13427..14452   +  CDS            HygR: hygromycin B phosphotransferase confers resistance to hygromycin
  14493..14667   +  polyA_signal   CaMV poly(A) signal: cauliflower mosaic virus polyadenylation signal
  14745..14769   -  misc_feature   LB T-DNA repeat: left border repeat from nopaline C58 T-DNA
  15194..15988   +  CDS            KanR: aminoglycoside phosphotransferase; aphA-3; confers resistance to kanamycin
  16075..16663   +  rep_origin     ori: high-copy-number ColE1/pMB1/pBR322/pUC origin of replication
  16849..16989   -  misc_feature   bom: basis of mobility region from pBR322
  17091..17130   -  CDS            rop (fragment): Rop protein, which maintains plasmids at low copy number; rop
  17333..17527   -  rep_origin     pVS1 oriV: origin of replication for the Pseudomonas plasmid pVS1 (Heeb et al., 2000)
  17593..149     -  CDS            pVS1 RepA (across the origin): replication protein from the Pseudomonas plasmid pVS1 (Heeb et al., 2000)
