[The description below was written by a language model from this plasmid's Addgene catalogue record and pLannotate feature annotations shown in this document.]
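Description:
pH-STEME-NG-esgRNA is an 18.5 kb plant binary vector built on pCAMBIA1300 for targeted, simultaneous C-to-T and A-to-G base editing in rice. The backbone carries a ColE1/pBR322-type origin with the bom region for propagation in E. coli, together with the pVS1 oriV, RepA and StaA functions that allow stable replication in Agrobacterium. A bacterial kanamycin resistance gene (aphA-3) provides selection, and the plasmid is recorded as low copy. Right and left T-DNA border repeats of the nopaline type flank the region to be transferred into plant cells.

Within the T-DNA, the maize polyubiquitin (Ubi) promoter drives a single synthetic fusion protein that is terminated by the pea rbcS-E9 terminator. This fusion consists of human APOBEC3A cytidine deaminase, a wild-type E. coli TadA, the evolved TadA7.10 adenosine deaminase, a Streptococcus pyogenes Cas9 nickase of the NG variant, the phage PBS2 uracil glycosylase inhibitor (UGI) and a nuclear localisation signal. Combining both deaminase types on one nickase lets cytosines and adenines within the same target window be converted together, while UGI blocks uracil excision to favour C-to-T outcomes. The NG variant is generally used to relax the PAM requirement and so widen the range of targetable sites. Upstream, the rice U3 snRNA promoter drives the guide RNA cassette, which comprises an sgRNA scaffold (the "esgRNA" of the name) followed by a short Pol III terminator. No specific spacer is annotated or described in the record. An enhanced CaMV 35S promoter driving hygromycin phosphotransferase, with the CaMV poly(A) signal, allows selection of transformed plant tissue. Remnants of the lacZα/lac promoter region from the pCAMBIA cloning site are also present.
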