Addgene plasmid #138136: pH-STEME-NG-esgRNA
Purpose: Targeted simultaneous C-to-T and A-to-G in rice
Depositing lab: Caixia Gao. Depositing organization: Institute of Genetics and Developmental Biology, Chinese Academy of Sciences.
Backbone
  Vector backbone: pCAMBIA1300
  Vector type: Plant Expression
Growth in bacteria
  Bacterial resistance: Kanamycin, 50 μg/mL
  Growth temperature: 37°C
  Growth strain: DH5alpha
  Copy number: Low Copy
Gene/Insert
  Gene/Insert name: APOBEC3A-wtTadA-TadA7.10-nCas9-NG-UGI-NLS
  Species: Synthetic
  Cloning method: Gibson Cloning
Terms and licenses: Academic/Nonprofit Terms; Industry Terms: Not Available to Industry
Depositor comments: Recommend XL10 strain (genotype: Δ(mcrA)183 Δ(mcrCB-hsdSMR-mrr)173 endA1 supE44 thi-1 recA1 gyrA96 relA1 lacTetr Hte [F′ proAB lacI qZΔM15 Tn10(Tet r) Amy Camr ])
How to cite: pH-STEME-NG-esgRNA was a gift from Caixia Gao (Addgene plasmid # 138136 ; http://n2t.net/addgene:138136 ; RRID:Addgene_138136)
