>Addgene plasmid #138136 | pH-STEME-NG-esgRNA | depositor partial sequence | sequence record 266627 | APOBEC3A-wtTadA-TadA7.10-nCas9-NG-UGI-NLS
ATGGAGGCCAGCCCGGCTAGCGGCCCAAGGCATCTCATGGACCCGCACATCTTCACCAGCAACTTCAACA
ACGGCATCGGCAGGCACAAGACCTACTTGTGCTACGAGGTGGAGAGGCTCGACAACGGAACCTCCGTGAA
GATGGACCAACACAGGGGGTTCCTCCACAACCAAGCCAAGAACCTCCTCTGCGGCTTCTACGGCAGGCAC
GCCGAGTTGAGGTTCCTCGACTTGGTGCCATCCCTCCAACTCGATCCAGCCCAAATCTACCGCGTGACCT
GGTTCATCTCCTGGTCCCCATGCTTCTCCTGGGGTTGCGCCGGCGAGGTTCGGGCTTTCCTCCAAGAAAA
CACCCACGTCCGCCTCCGCATTTTCGCCGCCAGGATCTATGATTACGACCCTCTCTACAAGGAGGCCCTC
CAGATGCTGCGGGACGCCGGTGCTCAGGTGAGTATCATGACCTACGACGAGTTCAAGCACTGCTGGGACA
CCTTCGTTGACCACCAGGGCTGCCCATTCCAACCATGGGACGGTCTGGATGAACACAGCCAAGCCTTGTC
CGGCAGGCTCCGGGCCATCCTCCAAAACCAGGGGAACTCCGGGAGCGAGACGCCAGGCACCTCCGAGTCG
GCCACCCCAGAATCTTCCGGCGGATCTTCTGGAGGATCTAGCGGCTCCGAGACACCAGGAACATCCGAAT
CCGCTACACCAGAGTCTTCTGGAGGATCTAGCGGAGGATCTTCCGAGGTGGAGTTCTCTCACGAGTATTG
GATGAGGCACGCTCTTACACTTGCTAAGAGAGCTTGGGACGAAAGAGAAGTGCCAGTTGGCGCCGTTCTT
GTGCATAATAATAGGGTGATCGGCGAGGGTTGGAATAGACCAATTGGAAGGCATGATCCAACAGCTCACG
CAGAGATTATGGCTCTCAGACAAGGCGGCCTCGTTATGCAGAACTACAGGCTCATTGACGCTACACTCTA
CGTGACACTCGAACCTTGCGTTATGTGCGCCGGAGCTATGATTCATTCTAGGATTGGCAGGGTCGTGTTT
GGAGCTAGGGACGCTAAAACAGGAGCCGCCGGATCTCTTATGGACGTGTTGCATCATCCAGGCATGAACC
ATAGGGTGGAGATTACAGAGGGCATTCTTGCAGACGAGTGCGCTGCTCTTCTTTCCGATTTCTTCAGGAT
GAGAAGGCAGGAGATTAAGGCCCAGAAGAAGGCTCAGTCTTCTACAGATAGCGGAGGATCTTCCGGAGGA
TCTAGCGGCTCCGAGACACCAGGAACATCCGAAAGCGCTACACCAGAATCTAGCGGAGGCTCTTCCGGAG
GATCTTCTGAAGTGGAGTTCTCCCACGAGTATTGGATGAGGCACGCTCTTACACTTGCTAAAAGGGCTAG
GGACGAAAGGGAAGTTCCAGTTGGAGCTGTTCTCGTGCTCAATAACAGGGTGATTGGCGAGGGTTGGAAT
AGAGCCATTGGACTCCATGATCCAACAGCTCACGCAGAGATTATGGCTCTTAGACAAGGCGGCCTCGTTA
TGCAGAATTACAGACTCATCGACGCCACACTCTACGTTACCTTCGAACCTTGCGTTATGTGCGCCGGAGC
TATGATCCATTCTAGGATTGGCAGGGTCGTGTTCGGCGTTAGAAACGCTAAGACAGGAGCTGCAGGCTCT
CTTATGGACGTTCTTCATTACCCAGGCATGAATCATAGAGTGGAGATCACAGAAGGCATTCTTGCAGACG
AGTGCGCAGCTCTCCTTTGCTATTTCTTCAGGATGCCGAGGCAAGTTTTCAACGCTCAGAAGAAGGCCCA
GTCTTCTACAGATTCCGGCGGATCTTCTGGAGGATCTAGCGGCTCCGAGACACCAGGAACATCCGAATCC
GCTACACCAGAGTCTTCTGGAGGATCTAGCGGAGGATCTGACAAGAAGTACTCGATCGGCCTCGCCATTG
GGACTAACTCTGTTGGCTGGGCCGTGATCACCGACGAGTACAAGGTGCCCTCAAAGAAGTTCAAGGTCCT
GGGCAACACCGATCGGCATTCCATCAAGAAGAATCTCATTGGCGCTCTCCTGTTCGACAGCGGCGAGACG
GCTGAGGCTACGCGGCTCAAGCGCACCGCCCGCAGGCGGTACACGCGCAGGAAGAATCGCATCTGCTACC
TGCAGGAGATTTTCTCCAACGAGATGGCGAAGGTTGACGATTCTTTCTTCCACAGGCTGGAGGAGTCATT
CCTCGTGGAGGAGGATAAGAAGCACGAGCGGCATCCAATCTTCGGCAACATTGTCGACGAGGTTGCCTAC
CACGAGAAGTACCCTACGATCTACCATCTGCGGAAGAAGCTCGTGGACTCCACAGATAAGGCGGACCTCC
GCCTGATCTACCTCGCTCTGGCCCACATGATTAAGTTCAGGGGCCATTTCCTGATCGAGGGGGATCTCAA
CCCGGACAATAGCGATGTTGACAAGCTGTTCATCCAGCTCGTGCAGACGTACAACCAGCTCTTCGAGGAG
AACCCCATTAATGCGTCAGGCGTCGACGCGAAGGCTATCCTGTCCGCTAGGCTCTCGAAGTCTCGGCGCC
TCGAGAACCTGATCGCCCAGCTGCCGGGCGAGAAGAAGAACGGCCTGTTCGGGAATCTCATTGCGCTCAG
CCTGGGGCTCACGCCCAACTTCAAGTCGAATTTCGATCTCGCTGAGGACGCCAAGCTGCAGCTCTCCAAG
GACACATACGACGATGACCTGGATAACCTCCTGGCCCAGATCGGCGATCAGTACGCGGACCTGTTCCTCG
CTGCCAAGAATCTGTCGGACGCCATCCTCCTGTCTGATATTCTCAGGGTGAACACCGAGATTACGAAGGC
TCCGCTCTCAGCCTCCATGATCAAGCGCTACGACGAGCACCATCAGGATCTGACCCTCCTGAAGGCGCTG
GTCAGGCAGCAGCTCCCCGAGAAGTACAAGGAGATCTTCTTCGATCAGTCGAAGAACGGCTACGCTGGGT
ACATTGACGGCGGGGCCTCTCAGGAGGAGTTCTACAAGTTCATCAAGCCGATTCTGGAGAAGATGGACGG
CACGGAGGAGCTGCTGGTGAAGCTCAATCGCGAGGACCTCCTGAGGAAGCAGCGGACATTCGATAACGGC
AGCATCCCACACCAGATTCATCTCGGGGAGCTGCACGCTATCCTGAGGAGGCAGGAGGACTTCTACCCTT
TCCTCAAGGATAACCGCGAGAAGATCGAGAAGATTCTGACTTTCAGGATCCCGTACTACGTCGGCCCACT
CGCTAGGGGCAACTCCCGCTTCGCTTGGATGACCCGCAAGTCAGAGGAGACGATCACGCCGTGGAACTTC
GAGGAGGTGGTCGACAAGGGCGCTAGCGCTCAGTCGTTCATCGAGAGGATGACGAATTTCGACAAGAACC
TGCCAAATGAGAAGGTGCTCCCTAAGCACTCGCTCCTGTACGAGTACTTCACAGTCTACAACGAGCTGAC
TAAGGTGAAGTATGTGACCGAGGGCATGAGGAAGCCGGCTTTCCTGTCTGGGGAGCAGAAGAAGGCCATC
GTGGACCTCCTGTTCAAGACCAACCGGAAGGTCACGGTTAAGCAGCTCAAGGAGGACTACTTCAAGAAGA
TTGAGTGCTTCGATTCGGTCGAGATCTCTGGCGTTGAGGACCGCTTCAACGCCTCCCTGGGGACCTACCA
CGATCTCCTGAAGATCATTAAGGATAAGGACTTCCTGGACAACGAGGAGAATGAGGATATCCTCGAGGAC
ATTGTGCTGACACTCACTCTGTTCGAGGACCGGGAGATGATCGAGGAGCGCCTGAAGACTTACGCCCATC
TCTTCGATGACAAGGTCATGAAGCAGCTCAAGAGGAGGAGGTACACCGGCTGGGGGAGGCTGAGCAGGAA
GCTCATCAACGGCATTCGGGACAAGCAGTCCGGGAAGACGATCCTCGACTTCCTGAAGAGCGATGGCTTC
GCGAACCGCAATTTCATGCAGCTGATTCACGATGACAGCCTCACATTCAAGGAGGATATCCAGAAGGCTC
AGGTGAGCGGCCAGGGGGACTCGCTGCACGAGCATATCGCGAACCTCGCTGGCTCGCCAGCTATCAAGAA
GGGGATTCTGCAGACCGTGAAGGTTGTGGACGAGCTGGTGAAGGTCATGGGCAGGCACAAGCCTGAGAAC
ATCGTCATTGAGATGGCCCGGGAGAATCAGACCACGCAGAAGGGCCAGAAGAACTCACGCGAGAGGATGA
AGAGGATCGAGGAGGGCATTAAGGAGCTGGGGTCCCAGATCCTCAAGGAGCACCCGGTGGAGAACACGCA
GCTGCAGAATGAGAAGCTCTACCTGTACTACCTCCAGAATGGCCGCGATATGTATGTGGACCAGGAGCTG
GATATTAACAGGCTCAGCGATTACGACGTCGATCATATCGTTCCACAGTCATTCCTGAAGGATGACTCCA
TTGACAACAAGGTCCTCACCAGGTCGGACAAGAACCGGGGCAAGTCTGATAATGTTCCTTCAGAGGAGGT
CGTTAAGAAGATGAAGAACTACTGGCGCCAGCTCCTGAATGCCAAGCTGATCACGCAGCGGAAGTTCGAT
AACCTCACAAAGGCTGAGAGGGGCGGGCTCTCTGAGCTGGACAAGGCGGGCTTCATCAAGAGGCAGCTGG
TCGAGACACGGCAGATCACTAAGCACGTTGCGCAGATTCTCGACTCACGGATGAACACTAAGTACGATGA
GAATGACAAGCTGATCCGCGAGGTGAAGGTCATCACCCTGAAGTCAAAGCTCGTCTCCGACTTCAGGAAG
GATTTCCAGTTCTACAAGGTTCGGGAGATCAACAATTACCACCATGCCCATGACGCGTACCTGAACGCGG
TGGTCGGCACAGCTCTGATCAAGAAGTACCCAAAGCTCGAGAGCGAGTTCGTGTACGGGGACTACAAGGT
TTACGATGTGAGGAAGATGATCGCCAAGTCGGAGCAGGAGATTGGCAAGGCTACCGCCAAGTACTTCTTC
TACTCTAACATTATGAATTTCTTCAAGACAGAGATCACTCTGGCCAATGGCGAGATCCGGAAGCGCCCCC
TCATCGAGACGAACGGCGAGACGGGGGAGATCGTGTGGGACAAGGGCAGGGATTTCGCGACCGTCAGGAA
GGTTCTCTCCATGCCACAAGTGAATATCGTCAAGAAGACAGAGGTCCAGACTGGCGGGTTCTCTAAGGAG
TCAATTCGGCCTAAGCGGAACAGCGACAAGCTCATCGCCCGCAAGAAGGACTGGGATCCGAAGAAGTACG
GCGGGTTCGTCAGCCCCACTGTGGCCTACTCGGTCCTGGTTGTGGCGAAGGTTGAGAAGGGCAAGTCCAA
GAAGCTCAAGAGCGTGAAGGAGCTGCTGGGGATCACGATTATGGAGCGCTCCAGCTTCGAGAAGAACCCG
ATCGATTTCCTGGAGGCGAAGGGCTACAAGGAGGTGAAGAAGGACCTGATCATTAAGCTCCCCAAGTACT
CACTCTTCGAGCTGGAGAACGGCAGGAAGCGGATGCTGGCTTCCGCTCGCTTCCTGCAGAAGGGGAACGA
GCTGGCTCTGCCGTCCAAGTATGTGAACTTCCTCTACCTGGCCTCCCACTACGAGAAGCTCAAGGGCAGC
CCCGAGGACAACGAGCAGAAGCAGCTGTTCGTCGAGCAGCACAAGCATTACCTCGACGAGATCATTGAGC
AGATTTCCGAGTTCTCCAAGCGCGTGATCCTGGCCGACGCGAATCTGGATAAGGTCCTCTCCGCGTACAA
CAAGCACCGCGACAAGCCAATCAGGGAGCAGGCTGAGAATATCATTCATCTCTTCACCCTGACGAACCTC
GGCGCCCCTCGTGCTTTCAAGTACTTCGACACAACTATCGATCGCAAGGTATACAGAAGCACTAAGGAGG
TCCTGGACGCGACCCTCATCCACCAGTCGATTACCGGCCTCTACGAGACGCGCATCGACCTGTCTCAGCT
CGGGGGCGACAAGCGGCCAGCGGCGACGAAGAAGGCGGGGCAGGCGAAGAAGAAGAAGACCCGCGACTCC
GGCGGCAGCACGAACCTCTCCGACATCATCGAGAAGGAGACGGGCAAGCAGCTCGTGATCCAGGAGAGCA
TCCTCATGCTGCCGGAGGAGGTGGAGGAGGTCATCGGCAACAAGCCCGAGTCCGACATCCTCGTGCACAC
CGCCTACGACGAGTCCACGGACGAGAACGTCATGCTCCTGACGAGCGACGCTCCAGAGTACAAGCCATGG
GCTCTCGTGATCCAGGACAGCAACGGCGAGAACAAGATCAAGATGCTGTCCGGCGGCTCCCCAAAGAAGA
AGCGGAAGGTGTAG
