>Addgene plasmid #138136 | pH-STEME-NG-esgRNA | depositor partial sequence | sequence record 266628 | OsU3p-esgRNA-SUP4ter
AGTAATTCATCCAGGTCACCAAGTTCTAGGATTTTCAGAACTGCAACTTATTTTATCAAGGAATCTTTAA
ACATACGAACAGATCACTTAAAGTTCTTCTGAAGCAACTTAAAGTTATCAGGCATGCATGGATCTTGGAG
GAATCAGATGTGCAGTCAGGGACCATAGCACAAGACAGGCGTCTTCTACTGGTGCTACCAGCAAATGCTG
GAAGCCGGGAACACTGGGTACGTTGGAAACCACGTGATGTGAAGAAGTAAGATAAACTGTAGGAGAAAAG
CATTTCGTAGTGGGCCATGAAGCCTTTCAGGACATGTATTGCAGTATGGGCCGGCCCATTACGCAATTGG
ACGACAACAAAGACTAGTATTAGTACCACCTCGGCTATCCACATAGATCAAAGCTGATTTAAAAGAGTTG
TGCAGATGATCCGTGGCGTGAGACCCTGCAGGGTCTCTGTTTAAGAGCTATGCTGGAAACAGCATAGCAA
GTTTAAATAAGGCTAGTCCGTTATCAACTTGAAAAAGTGGCACCGAGTCGGTGCTTTTTTTGTTTTTTAT
GTCT
